Addgene plasmid #147534: pLNHA-C1-HsNot1iso1_1386-1535_S
Purpose: Mammalian Expression of HsNot1iso1_1386-1535
Depositing lab: Elisa Izaurralde. Depositing organization: Max Planck Institute for Developmental Biology. Publication: NOT10 and C2orf29/NOT11 form a conserved module of the CCR4-NOT complex that docks onto the NOT1 N-terminal domain. Bawankar P, Loh B, Wohlbold L, Schmidt S, Izaurralde E. RNA Biol. 2013 Feb;10(2):228-44. doi: 10.4161/rna.23018. Epub 2013 Jan 9. PubMed 23303381.
Backbone
  Vector backbone: Unknown
  Vector type: Mammalian Expression
Growth in bacteria
  Bacterial resistance: Kanamycin, 50 μg/mL
  Growth temperature: 37°C
  Growth strain: DH5alpha
  Copy number: High Copy
Gene/Insert
  Gene/Insert name: HsNot1iso1_1386-1535
  Species: H. sapiens (human)
  Entrez Gene: CNOT1 (a.k.a. AD-005, CDC39, HPE12, NOT1, NOT1H, VIBOS)
  Cloning method: Unknown
Terms and licenses: Academic/Nonprofit Terms; Industry Terms: Not Available to Industry
Depositor comments: sequence of isoform 1 given by NCBI: NM_016284.4 Plasmids from this collection were made available to the research community and donated after the lab closed. Please note that the sequence provided by the depositing laboratory may be theoretical/predicted or based on Sanger sequencing results. There may be discrepancies between sequencing results obtained by Addgene and the depositor sequence. If an Addgene verified sequence is not available, please contact before placing your order to request that our lab fully sequence the plasmid.
How to cite: pLNHA-C1-HsNot1iso1_1386-1535_S was a gift from Elisa Izaurralde (Addgene plasmid # 147534 ; http://n2t.net/addgene:147534 ; RRID:Addgene_147534)
