[The description below was written by a language model from this plasmid's Addgene catalogue record and pLannotate feature annotations shown in this document.]
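Description:
pLNHA-C1-HsNot1iso1_1386-1535_S is a 4.6 kb mammalian expression plasmid that produces a fragment of human CNOT1 (NOT1), the scaffold subunit of the CCR4-NOT deadenylase complex. The insert corresponds to residues 1386–1535 of isoform 1. The record lists the backbone as unknown, but the feature layout resembles a C1-type vector. A high-copy ColE1/pUC origin and an f1 origin support propagation. A single NeoR/KanR cassette sits behind tandem bacterial (AmpR-type) and SV40 early promoters and ends in an HSV TK polyadenylation signal. This arrangement gives kanamycin selection in E. coli and could allow G418 selection in mammalian cells.

Expression is driven by the CMV immediate-early enhancer and promoter and terminated by an SV40 poly(A) signal. A short T7 promoter lies upstream of the coding region. The open reading frame begins with a small fragment of the bacteriophage lambda N protein, followed directly by the CNOT1 segment; the annotation tool matched this segment to the mouse orthologue, although the catalogue gives the species as human. The "LNHA" in the name suggests a lambda-N plus HA tag, but no HA epitope is annotated in the feature table. The lambda N peptide binds boxB RNA hairpins, so fusions of this kind are generally used in tethering assays that recruit a protein fragment to a boxB-containing reporter mRNA and measure its effect on mRNA stability or translation. The record itself states only mammalian expression as the purpose. The associated publication concerns the modular architecture of the CCR4-NOT complex and docking of the NOT10/NOT11 module onto NOT1. Several small annotated fragments (HIV LTR, large T antigen, ble, bGH poly(A)) are probably backbone remnants or incidental matches. The depositor's sequence may be theoretical rather than fully verified.
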