Features (pLannotate 1.2.2; 17 found; start..end, strand, type, name):
     61..364     +  enhancer       CMV enhancer: human cytomegalovirus immediate early enhancer
    365..568     +  promoter       CMV promoter: human cytomegalovirus (CMV) immediate early promoter
    564..597     +  LTR            5' LTR (truncated) (fragment): truncated 5' long terminal repeat (LTR) from HIV-1
    613..631     +  promoter       T7 promoter: promoter for bacteriophage T7 RNA polymerase
    665..730     +  CDS            N (fragment): REGN_LAMBD - Experimental evidence at protein level: Swiss-Prot protein existence level 1. Plays a role as a transcriptional antitermination factor that allows the virus to initiate its lytic phase. Activates expression of the delayed viral early genes by modifying host RNA polymerase (RNAP) into a form that is resistant to termination signals. This antitermination function requires the host NusA protein which serves to stabilize the interaction between antitermination protein N and host RNA polymerase. From Escherichia phage lambda (Bacteriophage lambda).
    740..1246    +  CDS            Cnot1 (fragment): CNOT1_MOUSE - Also known as Kiaa1007. Experimental evidence at protein level: Swiss-Prot protein existence level 1. Scaffolding component of the CCR4-NOT complex which is one of the major cellular mRNA deadenylases and is linked to various cellular processes including bulk mRNA degradation, miRNA-mediated repression, translational repression during translational initiation and general transcription regulation. Additional complex functions may be a consequence of its influence on mRNA expression. Its scaffolding function implies its interaction with the catalytic complex module and diverse RNA-
   1249..1271    +  misc_feature   MCS (fragment): multiple cloning site
   1283..1367    +  CDS            large T antigen (fragment): large T antigen from SV40 (simian virus 40)
   1390..1511    +  polyA_signal   SV40 poly(A) signal: SV40 polyadenylation signal
   1545..1973    -  rep_origin     f1 ori (sequence partly withheld): f1 bacteriophage origin of replication; arrow indicates direction of (+) strand synthesis
   2000..2104    +  promoter       AmpR promoter: bla
   2106..2463    +  promoter       SV40 promoter: SV40 enhancer and early promoter
   2498..3292    +  CDS            NeoR/KanR: aminoglycoside phosphotransferase from Tn5; aph(3')-II (or nptII); confers resistance to neomycin, kanamycin, and G418 (Geneticin®)
   3313..3465    +  CDS            ble (fragment): BLE_KLEPN - Experimental evidence at protein level: Swiss-Prot protein existence level 1. Binding protein with a strong affinity to the bleomycin family of antibiotics. Binds to CL990; an antimitotic-antibiotic compound. From Klebsiella pneumoniae.
   3524..3571    +  polyA_signal   HSV TK poly(A) signal: herpes simplex virus thymidine kinase polyadenylation signal (Cole and Stacy, 1985)
   3662..3678    -  polyA_signal   bGH poly(A) signal (fragment): bovine growth hormone polyadenylation signal
   3900..4488    +  rep_origin     ori: high-copy-number ColE1/pMB1/pBR322/pUC origin of replication
>Addgene plasmid #147534 | pLNHA-C1-HsNot1iso1_1386-1535_S | depositor full sequence | sequence record 289981 | Full Sequence
TAGTTATTAATAGTAATCAATTACGGGGTCATTAGTTCATAGCCCATATATGGAGTTCCGCGTTACATAA
CTTACGGTAAATGGCCCGCCTGGCTGACCGCCCAACGACCCCCGCCCATTGACGTCAATAATGACGTATG
TTCCCATAGTAACGCCAATAGGGACTTTCCATTGACGTCAATGGGTGGAGTATTTACGGTAAACTGCCCA
CTTGGCAGTACATCAAGTGTATCATATGCCAAGTACGCCCCCTATTGACGTCAATGACGGTAAATGGCCC
GCCTGGCATTATGCCCAGTACATGACCTTATGGGACTTTCCTACTTGGCAGTACATCTACGTATTAGTCA
TCGCTATTACCATGGTGATGCGGTTTTGGCAGTACATCAATGGGCGTGGATAGCGGTTTGACTCACGGGG
ATTTCCAAGTCTCCACCCCATTGACGTCAATGGGAGTTTGTTTTGGCACCAAAATCAACGGGACTTTCCA
AAATGTCGTAACAACTCCGCCCCATTGACGCAAATGGGCGGTAGGCGTGTACGGTGGGAGGTCTATATAA
GCAGAGCTCTCTGGCTAACTAGAGAACCCACTGCTTACTGGCTTATCGAAATTAATACGACTCACTATAG
GGAGACCCAAGCTCTAGCGCTACCGGTCGCCACCATGGACGCACAAACACGACGACGTGAGCGTCGCGCT
GAGAAACAAGCTCAATGGAAAGCTGCAAACGGTGGATCTCCTCCACATATGGCTTACCCATACGATGTTC
CAGATTACGCTCCTCCATCTCGAGCTCATCCACAGTTGAAGCAGTGTGTGCGTCAGGCAATTGAACGGGC
TGTCCAGGAGCTGGTCCATCCTGTGGTGGATCGATCAATTAAGATTGCCATGACTACTTGTGAGCAAATA
GTCAGGAAGGATTTTGCCCTGGATTCGGAGGAATCTCGAATGCGAATAGCAGCTCATCACATGATGCGTA
ACTTGACAGCTGGAATGGCTATGATTACATGCAGGGAACCTTTGCTCATGAGCATATCTACCAACTTAAA
AAACAGTTTTGCCTCAGCCCTTCGTACTGCTTCCCCACAACAAAGAGAAATGATGGATCAGGCAGCTGCT
CAATTAGCTCAGGACAATTGTGAGTTGGCTTGCTGTTTTATTCAGAAGACTGCAGTAGAAAAAGCAGGCC
CTGAGATGGACAAGAGATTAGCAACTGAATTTGAGCTGAGAAAACATGCTAGGCAATAACCGCGGGCCCG
GGATCCACCGGATCTAGATAACTGATCATAATCAGCCATACCACATTTGTAGAGGTTTTACTTGCTTTAA
AAAACCTCCCACACCTCCCCCTGAACCTGAAACATAAAATGAATGCAATTGTTGTTGTTAACTTGTTTAT
TGCAGCTTATAATGGTTACAAATAAAGCAATAGCATCACAAATTTCACAAATAAAGCATTTTTTTCACTG
CATTCTAGTTGTGGTTTGTCCAAACTCATCAATGTATCTTAACGCGTAAATTGTAAGCGTTAATATTTTG
TTAAAATTCGCGTTAAATTTTTGTTAAATCAGCTCATTTTTTAACCAATAGGCCGAAATCGGCAAAATCC
CTTATAAATCAAAAGAATAGACCGAGATAGGGT
[37 nt withheld, positions 1644-1680]
AAAGAACGTGGACTCCAACGTCAAAGG
[49 nt withheld, positions 1708-1756]
T
[91 nt withheld, positions 1758-1848]
G
[124 nt withheld, positions 1850-1973]
CAGGTGGCACTTTTCGGGGAAATGTGCGCGGAACCCCTATTTGTTTATTTTTCTAAATACATTCAAATAT
GTATCCGCTCATGAGACAATAACCCTGATAAATGCTTCAATAATATTGAAAAAGGAAGAGTCCTGAGGCG
GAAAGAACCAGCTGTGGAATGTGTGTCAGTTAGGGTGTGGAAAGTCCCCAGGCTCCCCAGCAGGCAGAAG
TATGCAAAGCATGCATCTCAATTAGTCAGCAACCAGGTGTGGAAAGTCCCCAGGCTCCCCAGCAGGCAGA
AGTATGCAAAGCATGCATCTCAATTAGTCAGCAACCATAGTCCCGCCCCTAACTCCGCCCATCCCGCCCC
TAACTCCGCCCAGTTCCGCCCATTCTCCGCCCCATGGCTGACTAATTTTTTTTATTTATGCAGAGGCCGA
GGCCGCCTCGGCCTCTGAGCTATTCCAGAAGTAGTGAGGAGGCTTTTTTGGAGGCCTAGGCTTTTGCAAA
GATCGATCAAGAGACAGGATGAGGATCGTTTCGCATGATTGAACAAGATGGATTGCACGCAGGTTCTCCG
GCCGCTTGGGTGGAGAGGCTATTCGGCTATGACTGGGCACAACAGACAATCGGCTGCTCTGATGCCGCCG
TGTTCCGGCTGTCAGCGCAGGGGCGCCCGGTTCTTTTTGTCAAGACCGACCTGTCCGGTGCCCTGAATGA
ACTGCAAGACGAGGCAGCGCGGCTATCGTGGCTGGCCACGACGGGCGTTCCTTGCGCAGCTGTGCTCGAC
GTTGTCACTGAAGCGGGAAGGGACTGGCTGCTATTGGGCGAAGTGCCGGGGCAGGATCTCCTGTCATCTC
ACCTTGCTCCTGCCGAGAAAGTATCCATCATGGCTGATGCAATGCGGCGGCTGCATACGCTTGATCCGGC
TACCTGCCCATTCGACCACCAAGCGAAACATCGCATCGAGCGAGCACGTACTCGGATGGAAGCCGGTCTT
GTCGATCAGGATGATCTGGACGAAGAGCATCAGGGGCTCGCGCCAGCCGAACTGTTCGCCAGGCTCAAGG
CGAGCATGCCCGACGGCGAGGATCTCGTCGTGACCCATGGCGATGCCTGCTTGCCGAATATCATGGTGGA
AAATGGCCGCTTTTCTGGATTCATCGACTGTGGCCGGCTGGGTGTGGCGGACCGCTATCAGGACATAGCG
TTGGCTACCCGTGATATTGCTGAAGAGCTTGGCGGCGAATGGGCTGACCGCTTCCTCGTGCTTTACGGTA
TCGCCGCTCCCGATTCGCAGCGCATCGCCTTCTATCGCCTTCTTGACGAGTTCTTCTGAGCGGGACTCTG
GGGTTCGAAATGACCGACCAAGCGACGCCCAACCTGCCATCACGAGATTTCGATTCCACCGCCGCCTTCT
ATGAAAGGTTGGGCTTCGGAATCGTTTTCCGGGACGCCGGCTGGATGATCCTCCAGCGCGGGGATCTCAT
GCTGGAGTTCTTCGCCCACCCTAGGGGGAGGCTAACTGAAACACGGAAGGAGACAATACCGGAAGGAACC
CGCGCTATGACGGCAATAAAAAGACAGAATAAAACGCACGGTGTTGGGTCGTTTGTTCATAAACGCGGGG
TTCGGTCCCAGGGCTGGCACTCTGTCGATACCCCACCGAGACCCCATTGGGGCCAATACGCCCGCGTTTC
TTCCTTTTCCCCACCCCACCCCCCAAGTTCGGGTGAAGGCCCAGGGCTCGCAGCCAACGTCGGGGCGGCA
GGCCCTGCCATAGCCTCAGGTTACTCATATATACTTTAGATTGATTTAAAACTTCATTTTTAATTTAAAA
GGATCTAGGTGAAGATCCTTTTTGATAATCTCATGACCAAAATCCCTTAACGTGAGTTTTCGTTCCACTG
AGCGTCAGACCCCGTAGAAAAGATCAAAGGATCTTCTTGAGATCCTTTTTTTCTGCGCGTAATCTGCTGC
TTGCAAACAAAAAAACCACCGCTACCAGCGGTGGTTTGTTTGCCGGATCAAGAGCTACCAACTCTTTTTC
CGAAGGTAACTGGCTTCAGCAGAGCGCAGATACCAAATACTGTCCTTCTAGTGTAGCCGTAGTTAGGCCA
CCACTTCAAGAACTCTGTAGCACCGCCTACATACCTCGCTCTGCTAATCCTGTTACCAGTGGCTGCTGCC
AGTGGCGATAAGTCGTGTCTTACCGGGTTGGACTCAAGACGATAGTTACCGGATAAGGCGCAGCGGTCGG
GCTGAACGGGGGGTTCGTGCACACAGCCCAGCTTGGAGCGAACGACCTACACCGAACTGAGATACCTACA
GCGTGAGCTATGAGAAAGCGCCACGCTTCCCGAAGGGAGAAAGGCGGACAGGTATCCGGTAAGCGGCAGG
GTCGGAACAGGAGAGCGCACGAGGGAGCTTCCAGGGGGAAACGCCTGGTATCTTTATAGTCCTGTCGGGT
TTCGCCACCTCTGACTTGAGCGTCGATTTTTGTGATGCTCGTCAGGGGGGCGGAGCCTATGGAAAAACGC
CAGCAACGCGGCCTTTTTACGGTTCCTGGCCTTTTGCTGGCCTTTTGCTCACATGTTCTTTCCTGCGTTA
TCCCCTGATTCTGTGGATAACCGTATTACCGCCATGCAT
